Addgene plasmid #73944: pBF_HsPepT2
Purpose: Xenopus oocyte expression vector containing the cDNA of human PepT2 with a c terminal flag tag
Depositing lab: Simon Newstead. Depositing organization: University of Oxford. Publication: Crystal Structures of the Extracellular Domain from PepT1 and PepT2 Provide Novel Insights into Mammalian Peptide Transport. Beale JH, Parker JL, Samsudin F, Barrett AL, Senan A, Bird LE, Scott D, Owens RJ, Sansom MS, Tucker SJ, Meredith D, Fowler PW, Newstead S. Structure. 2015 Oct 6;23(10):1889-99. doi: 10.1016/j.str.2015.07.016. Epub 2015 Aug 27. PubMed 26320580.
Backbone
  Vector backbone: pBF
  Backbone size w/o insert (bp): 3003
  Total vector size (bp): 5300
  Vector type: make RNA for Xenopus oocyte injection
Growth in bacteria
  Bacterial resistance: Ampicillin, 100 μg/mL
  Growth temperature: 37°C
  Growth strain: DH5alpha
  Copy number: High Copy
Gene/Insert
  Gene/Insert name: PepT2 (alt name: SLC15A2)
  Species: H. sapiens (human)
  Insert size (bp): 2187
  Entrez Gene: SLC15A2 (a.k.a. PEPT2)
  Promoter: beta globin
  Tag / fusion protein: Flag (C terminal on insert)
  Cloning method: Restriction Enzyme; 5′ cloning site BamHi (not destroyed); 3′ cloning site BglII (not destroyed)
  Sequencing primers: 5′ TTGTTCTTTTTGCAGAAGC; 3′ GCTTAGAGACTCCATTCGGG
Terms and licenses: Academic/Nonprofit Terms; Industry Terms: Not Available to Industry
How to cite: pBF_HsPepT2 was a gift from Simon Newstead (Addgene plasmid # 73944 ; http://n2t.net/addgene:73944 ; RRID:Addgene_73944)
