[The description below was written by a language model from this plasmid's Addgene catalogue record.]
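Description:
pBF_HsPepT2 is a bacterial plasmid built on the pBF backbone (about 3.0 kb without insert, roughly 5.3 kb in total) and serves as a template for making RNA that is injected into Xenopus laevis oocytes for heterologous protein expression. It is maintained in E. coli as a high-copy plasmid under ampicillin selection. The record does not name the origin of replication, and no feature table is available to confirm other backbone elements.

The payload is the human PepT2 cDNA (SLC15A2), an insert of about 2.2 kb cloned by restriction digestion between a BamHI site at the 5′ end and a BglII site at the 3′ end, both of which remain intact. The coding sequence carries a C-terminal FLAG epitope tag, which allows the expressed transporter to be detected or purified with anti-FLAG antibodies. The catalogue lists "beta globin" in the promoter field. In oocyte expression vectors of this type, beta-globin sequences usually act as untranslated regions flanking the insert, stabilising the synthetic transcript and improving its translation in oocytes, while a phage RNA polymerase promoter drives in vitro transcription. The record does not say which phage promoter is present, nor does it describe the globin elements in any detail.

PepT2 is a member of the proton-coupled oligopeptide transporter family. The construct is suited to functional studies of the human transporter in oocytes, such as uptake or electrophysiological assays. The associated publication concerns the structure of the extracellular domains of PepT1 and PepT2 and their role in mammalian peptide transport.
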