>Addgene plasmid #73944 | pBF_HsPepT2 | addgene partial sequence | sequence record 139641 | SP6 5'-ATTTAGGTGACACTATAG-3'
TCAGAATAAACGCTCAACTTTGGCAGGGATCCGCCGCCACCATGAATCCTTTCCAGAAAAATGAGTCCAA
GGAAACTCTTTTTTCACCTGTCTCCATTGAAGAGGTACCACCTCGACCACCTAGCCCTCCAAAGAAGCCA
TCTCCGACAATCTGTGGCTCCAACTATCCACTGAGCATTGCCTTCATTGTGGTGAATGAATTCTGCGAGC
GCTTTTCCTATTATGGAATGAAAGCTGTGCTGATCCTGTATTTCCTGTATTTCCTGCACTGGAATGAAGA
TACCTCCACATCTATATACCATGCCTTCAGCAGCCTCTGTTATTTTACTCCCATCCTGGGAGCAGCCATT
GCTGACTCGTGGTTGGGAAAATTCAAGACAATCATCTATCTCTCCTTGGTGTATGTGCTTGGCCATGTGA
TCAAGTCCTTGGGTGCCTTACCAATACTGGGAGGACAAGTGGTACACACAGTCCTATCATTGATCGGCCT
GAGTCTAATAGCTTTGGGGACAGGAGGCATCAAACCCTGTGTGGCAGCTTTTGGTGGAGACCAGTTTGAA
GAAAAACATGCAGAGGAACGGACTAGATACTTCTCAGTCTTCTACCTGTCCATCAATGCAGGGAGCTTGA
TTTCTACATTTATCACACCCATGCTGAGAGGAGATGTGCAATGTTTTGGAGAAGACTGCTATGCATTGGC
TTTTGGAGTTCCAGGACTGCTCATGGTAATTGCACTTGTTGTGTTTGCAATGGGAAGCAAAATATACAAT
AAACCACCCCCTGAAGGAAACATAGTGGCTCAAGTTTTCAAATGTATCTGGTTTGCTATTTCCAATCGTT
TCAAGAACCGTTCTGGAGACATTCCAAAGCGACAGCACTGGCTAGACTGGGCGGCTGAGAAATATCCAAA
GCAGCTCATTATGGATGTAAAGGCACTGACCAGGGTACTATTCCTTTATATCCCATTG
